Addgene plasmid #244186: L4385 dsRedExpress2 reporter, IL-10Rb NTEVp, IL-10Ra CTEVp in PiggyBac Transposon Vector
Purpose: PiggyBac transposon vector for expression of dsRedExpress2 under synTF promoter; constitutive expression of IL-10Rb NTEVp chain, IL-10Ra CTEVp chain, and mNeonGreen-P2A-PuroR selection marker
Depositing lab: Joshua Leonard. Depositing organization: Northwestern University. Publication: Conversion of natural cytokine receptors into orthogonal synthetic biosensors. Edelstein HI, Cosio A, Ezekiel ML, Corcoran WK, Morris AH, Leonard JN. Nat Chem Biol. 2025 Aug 22:10.1038/s41589-025-01986-1. doi: 10.1038/s41589-025-01986-1. PubMed 40846994.
Backbone
  Vector backbone: pHIE426 PiggyBac Transposon Destination Vector
  Vector type: Mammalian Expression, Synthetic Biology
Growth in bacteria
  Bacterial resistance: Kanamycin, 50 μg/mL
  Growth temperature: 30°C
  Growth strain: NEB Stable
  Copy number: Low Copy
Gene/Insert
  Gene/Insert name: dsRedExpress2 under synTF responsive promoter; IL-10Rb NTEVp chain with human CD8a SS; IL-10Ra CTEVp chain; mNeonGreen-P2A-PuroR
  Species: H. sapiens (human), Synthetic
  Mutation: NTEVp_75S, CTEVp_190K
  Entrez Gene: CD8A (a.k.a. CD8, CD8alpha, Leu2, p32)
  Promoter: hEF1a
  Tag / fusion protein: 3xFLAG (N terminal on insert)
  Cloning method: Golden Gate
Terms and licenses: Academic/Nonprofit Terms; Industry Terms: Not Available to Industry
Depositor comments: Please visit https://doi.org/10.1101/2024.03.23.586421 for bioRxiv preprint.
How to cite: L4385 dsRedExpress2 reporter, IL-10Rb NTEVp, IL-10Ra CTEVp in PiggyBac Transposon Vector was a gift from Joshua Leonard (Addgene plasmid # 244186 ; http://n2t.net/addgene:244186 ; RRID:Addgene_244186)
