[The description below was written by a language model from this plasmid's Addgene catalogue record and pLannotate feature annotations shown in this document.]
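Description:
L4385 is a roughly 17.2 kb PiggyBac transposon vector, assembled by Golden Gate cloning into the pHIE426 destination backbone, for stable genomic integration of a complete synthetic IL-10 biosensor into mammalian cells. It is propagated in bacteria under kanamycin selection (KanR, aph(3')-Ia). The annotation identifies a ColE1/pUC-type origin, although the catalogue lists the plasmid as low copy. The automated feature table does not call out the PiggyBac terminal repeats, so their positions are not documented here. Integration would rely on a transposase supplied separately.

The cargo comprises four tandem transcription units, each terminated by a bGH poly(A) signal. The first places DsRed-Express2 under a synthetic transcription factor (synTF)-responsive promoter, which is itself not annotated. The next three are driven by the human EF-1α promoter with its intron. One encodes an IL-10Rb fragment with a human CD8a signal sequence fused to the N-terminal half of split TEV protease (75S mutation). Another encodes an IL-10Ra fragment fused to the C-terminal half (190K mutation), followed by further coding sequence that includes a zinc-finger-like motif. This is plausibly the releasable synTF, though the record does not say so explicitly. The last unit expresses mNeonGreen-P2A-PuroR for fluorescent identification and puromycin selection of integrants. A 3xFLAG tag is recorded as N-terminal on the insert. Short "TRE3GV" hits after each EF-1α intron are probably incidental matches.

The design implies that IL-10-induced association of the two receptor chains reconstitutes TEV protease activity, leading to synTF-dependent DsRed-Express2 expression. This converts a natural cytokine receptor into an orthogonal synthetic reporter pathway.
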