Features (pLannotate 1.2.2; 33 found; start..end, strand, type, name):
      1..589     +  rep_origin     ori: high-copy-number ColE1/pMB1/pBR322/pUC origin of replication
    748..1557    +  CDS            KanR: aminoglycoside phosphotransferase; aph(3')-Ia; confers resistance to kanamycin in bacteria or G418 (Geneticin®) in eukaryotes
   1959..1980    -  polyA_signal   SV40 poly(A) signal (fragment): SV40 polyadenylation signal
   2307..2332    -  misc_feature   MCS (fragment): pBluescript multiple cloning site
   2943..3617    +  CDS            DsRed-Express2: DsRed-Express2 is a basic (constitutively fluorescent) orange fluorescent protein published in 2008, derived from Discosoma sp.. It is reported to be a rapidly-maturing protein.
   3671..3782    +  polyA_signal   bGH poly(A) signal: bovine growth hormone polyadenylation signal
   4267..4292    -  misc_feature   MCS (fragment): pBluescript multiple cloning site
   4963..5174    +  promoter       EF-1α core promoter: core promoter for human elongation factor EF-1α
   5175..5288    +  intron         EF-1α intron A (fragment): intron upstream of the start codon of human EF-1α
   5914..6117    +  intron         EF-1α intron A: truncated intron upstream of the start codon of human EF-1α
   6126..6160    +  promoter       TRE3GV promoter (fragment): 3rd-generation Tet-responsive promoter that can be activated by binding of Tet-On® 3G, optimized for retroviral and lentiviral vectors
   6239..6301    +  CDS            CD8A (fragment): CD8A_HUMAN - Also known as MAL. Experimental evidence at protein level: Swiss-Prot protein existence level 1. Integral membrane glycoprotein that plays an essential role in the immune response and serves multiple functions in responses against both external and internal offenses. In T-cells, functions primarily as a coreceptor for MHC class I molecule:peptide complex. The antigens presented by class I peptides are derived from cytosolic proteins while class II derived from extracellular proteins. Interacts simultaneously with the T-cell receptor (TCR) and the MHC class I proteins presented by
   6368..7063    +  CDS            IL10RB (fragment): I10R2_HUMAN - Also known as CRFB4, D21S58, D21S66. Experimental evidence at protein level: Swiss-Prot protein existence level 1. Shared cell surface receptor required for the activation of five class 2 cytokines: IL10, IL22, IL26, IL28, and IFNL1. The IFNLR1/IL10RB dimer is a receptor for the cytokine ligands IFNL2 and IFNL3 and mediates their antiviral activity. The ligand/receptor complex stimulate the activation of the JAK/STAT signaling pathway leading to the expression of IFN-stimulated genes (ISG), which contribute to the antiviral state. From Homo sapiens (Human).
   7073..7420    +  CDS            TEV protease (fragment): tobacco etch virus protease (Kapust et al., 2001)
   7474..7585    +  polyA_signal   bGH poly(A) signal: bovine growth hormone polyadenylation signal
   8070..8095    -  misc_feature   MCS (fragment): pBluescript multiple cloning site
   8766..8977    +  promoter       EF-1α core promoter: core promoter for human elongation factor EF-1α
   8978..9091    +  intron         EF-1α intron A (fragment): intron upstream of the start codon of human EF-1α
   9717..9920    +  intron         EF-1α intron A: truncated intron upstream of the start codon of human EF-1α
   9929..9963    +  promoter       TRE3GV promoter (fragment): 3rd-generation Tet-responsive promoter that can be activated by binding of Tet-On® 3G, optimized for retroviral and lentiviral vectors
  10042..10902   +  CDS            IL10RA (fragment): I10R1_HUMAN - Also known as IL10R. Experimental evidence at protein level: Swiss-Prot protein existence level 1. Cell surface receptor for the cytokine IL10 that participates in IL10-mediated anti-inflammatory functions, limiting excessive tissue disruption caused by inflammation. Upon binding to IL10, induces a conformational change in IL10RB, allowing IL10RB to bind IL10 as well (PubMed:16982608). In turn, the heterotetrameric assembly complex, composed of two subunits of IL10RA and IL10RB, activates the kinases JAK1 and TYK2 that are constitutively associated with IL10RA and IL10RB respecti
  10909..11262   +  CDS            TEV protease (fragment): tobacco etch virus protease (Kapust et al., 2001)
  11569..11601   +  CDS            CCR5TC (fragment): zinc-finger domain from the CCR5-224 (+) zinc-finger nuclease that recognizes the left half-site target sequence in the human CCR5 gene (Perez et al., 2008; Gross et al., 2013)
  11871..11982   +  polyA_signal   bGH poly(A) signal: bovine growth hormone polyadenylation signal
  12467..12492   -  misc_feature   MCS (fragment): pBluescript multiple cloning site
  13163..13374   +  promoter       EF-1α core promoter: core promoter for human elongation factor EF-1α
  13375..13488   +  intron         EF-1α intron A (fragment): intron upstream of the start codon of human EF-1α
  14114..14317   +  intron         EF-1α intron A: truncated intron upstream of the start codon of human EF-1α
  14326..14360   +  promoter       TRE3GV promoter (fragment): 3rd-generation Tet-responsive promoter that can be activated by binding of Tet-On® 3G, optimized for retroviral and lentiviral vectors
  14433..15140   +  CDS            mNeonGreen: mNeonGreen is a basic (constitutively fluorescent) green/yellow fluorescent protein published in 2013, derived from Branchiostoma lanceolatum. It is reported to be a very rapidly-maturing monomer with moderate acid sensitivity.
  15204..15800   +  CDS            PuroR: puromycin N-acetyltransferase; pac from Streptomyces alboniger; confers resistance to puromycin
  15851..15962   +  polyA_signal   bGH poly(A) signal: bovine growth hormone polyadenylation signal
  16447..16472   -  misc_feature   MCS (fragment): pBluescript multiple cloning site
>Addgene plasmid #244186 | L4385 dsRedExpress2 reporter, IL-10Rb NTEVp, IL-10Ra CTEVp in PiggyBac Transposon Vector | addgene full sequence | sequence record 489485 | Addgene NGS Result
TTGAGATCCTTTTTTTCTGCGCGTAATCTGCTGCTTGCAAACAAAAAAACCACCGCTACCAGCGGTGGTT
TGTTTGCCGGATCAAGAGCTACCAACTCTTTTTCCGAAGGTAACTGGCTTCAGCAGAGCGCAGATACCAA
ATACTGTTCTTCTAGTGTAGCCGTAGTTAGGCCACCACTTCAAGAACTCTGTAGCACCGCCTACATACCT
CGCTCTGCTAATCCTGTTACCAGTGGCTGCTGCCAGTGGCGATAAGTCGTGTCTTACCGGGTTGGACTCA
AGACGATAGTTACCGGATAAGGCGCAGCGGTCGGGCTGAACGGGGGGTTCGTGCACACAGCCCAGCTTGG
AGCGAACGACCTACACCGAACTGAGATACCTACAGCGTGAGCTATGAGAAAGCGCCACGCTTCCCGAAGG
GAGAAAGGCGGACAGGTATCCGGTAAGCGGCAGGGTCGGAACAGGAGAGCGCACGAGGGAGCTTCCAGGG
GGAAACGCCTGGTATCTTTATAGTCCTGTCGGGTTTCGCCACCTCTGACTTGAGCGTCGATTTTTGTGAT
GCTCGTCAGGGGGGCGGAGCCTATGGAAAAACGCCAGCAACGCGGCCTTTTTACGGTTCCTGGCCTTTTG
CTGGAGCTAGCATGGCCCGTGTCTCAAAATCTCTGATGTTACATTGCACAAGATAAAAATATATCATCAT
GAACAATAAAACTGTCTGCTTACATAAACAGTAATACAAGGGGTGTTATGAGCCATATTCAACGGGAAAC
GTCGAGGCCGCGATTAAATTCCAACATGGATGCTGATTTATATGGGTATAAATGGGCTCGCGATAATGTC
GGGCAATCAGGTGCGACAATCTATCGCTTGTATGGGAAGCCCGATGCGCCAGAGTTGTTTCTGAAACATG
GCAAAGGTAGCGTTGCCAATGATGTTACAGATGAGATGGTCAGACTAAACTGGCTGACGGAATTTATGCC
TCTTCCGACCATCAAGCATTTTATCCGTACTCCTGATGATGCATGGTTACTCACCACTGCGATCCCCGGA
AAAACAGCATTCCAGGTATTAGAAGAATATCCTGATTCAGGTGAAAATATTGTTGATGCGCTGGCAGTGT
TCCTGCGCCGGTTGCATTCGATTCCTGTTTGTAATTGTCCTTTTAACAGCGATCGCGTATTTCGTCTCGC
TCAGGCGCAATCACGAATGAATAACGGTTTGGTTGATGCGAGTGATTTTGATGACGAGCGTAATGGCTGG
CCTGTTGAACAAGTCTGGAAAGAAATGCATAAACTTTTGCCATTCTCACCGGATTCAGTCGTCACTCATG
GTGATTTCTCACTTGATAACCTTATTTTTGACGAGGGGAAATTAATAGGTTGTATTGATGTTGGACGAGT
CGGAATCGCAGACCGATACCAGGATCTTGCCATCCTATGGAACTGCCTCGGTGAGTTTTCTCCTTCATTA
CAGAAACGGCTTTTTCAAAAATATGGTATTGATAATCCTGATATGAATAAATTGCAGTTTCATTTGATGC
TCGATGAGTTTTTCTAATCAGAATTGGTTAATTGGTTGTAACACTGGCAGAGCATTACGCTGACTTGACG
GGACGGCGCAAGCTCATGACGGTCGCCACCGCTAGATTAACCCTAGAAAGATAGTCTGCGTAAAATTGAC
GCATGCATTCTTGAAATATTGCTCTCTCTTTCTAAATAGCGCGAATCCGTCGCTGTGCATTTAGGACATC
TCAGTCGCCGCTTGGAGCTCCCGTGAGGCGTGCTTGTCAATGCGGTAAGTGTCACTGATTTTGAACTATA
ACGACCGCGTGAGTCAAAATGACGCATGATTATCTTTTACGTGACTTTTAAGATTTAACTCATACGATAA
TTATATTGTTATTTCATGTTCTACTTACGTGATAACTTATTATATATATATTTTCTTGTTATAGATATCA
TTGATGAGTTTGGACAAACCGCATCGCGATAAGCTCTAGAGGGACAGCCCCCCCCCAAAGCCCCCAGGGA
TGTAATTACGTCCCTCCCCCGCTAGGGGGCAGCAGCGAGCCGCCCGGGGCTCCGCTCCGGTCCGGCGCTC
CCCCCGCATCCCCGAGCCGGCAGCGTGCGGGGACAGCCCGGGCACGGGGAAGGTGGCACGGGATCGCTTT
CCTCTGAACGCTTCTCGCTGCTCTTTGAGCCTGCAGACACCTGGGGGGATACGGGGAAAAAGCTTTAGGC
TGAAAGAGAGATTTAGAATGACAGAATCATAGAACGGCCTGCGTACGGATGGGGCTCTAGCTCTAGAGCT
TGATATCGAATTCCTGCAGCCCCGCTAGAGGGACAGCCCCCCCCCAAAGCCCCCAGGGATGTAATTACGT
CCCTCCCCCGCTAGGGGGCAGCAGCGAGCCGCCCGGGGCTCCGCTCCGGTCCGGCGCTCCCCCCGCATCC
CCGAGCCGGCAGCGTGCGGGGACAGCCCGGGCACGGGGAAGGTGGCACGGGATCGCTTTCCTCTGAACGC
TTCTCGCTGCTCTTTGAGCCTGCAGACACCTGGGGGGATACGGGGAAAAAGCTTTAGGCTGAAAGAGAGA
TTTAGAATGACAGAATCATAGAACGGCCTGGGCGCGCCTGGTGGCGAACGATCAACAGACGGGAGATTGC
CAAGGTCTTGACAAACGAGTGCTAGTACAAGATCTGCGAGGGTGTAGGGGTTAATGGTGTAGGGGTAATT
GGTGTAGGGGTCTAGGGTGTAGGGGTAATGGGTGTAGGGGTTTAAGGTGTAGGGGTAGCAGGTGTAGGGG
TTCGTGGTGTAGGGGTTATAGGTGTAGGGGTAATTGGTGTAGGGGTATGTGGTGTAGGGGTAACGGGTGT
AGGGGTACGCTCTCTAGAGGGTATATAATGGGGGCCACTAGTCTACTACCAGAGCTCATCGCTAGCGCCA
CCATGGATAGCACTGAGAACGTCATCAAGCCCTTCATGCGCTTCAAGGTGCACATGGAGGGCTCCGTGAA
CGGCCACGAGTTCGAGATCGAGGGCGAGGGCGAGGGCAAGCCCTACGAGGGCACCCAGACCGCCAAGCTC
CAGGTGACCAAGGGCGGCCCCCTGCCCTTCGCCTGGGACATCCTGTCCCCCCAGTTCCAGTACGGCTCCA
AGGTGTACGTGAAGCACCCCGCCGACATCCCCGACTACAAGAAGCTGTCCTTCCCCGAGGGCTTCAAGTG
GGAGCGCGTGATGAACTTCGAGGACGGCGGCGTGGTGACCGTGACCCAGGACTCCTCCCTCCAGGACGGC
ACCTTCATCTACCACGTGAAGTTCATCGGCGTGAACTTCCCCTCCGACGGCCCCGTAATGCAGAAGAAAA
CTCTGGGCTGGGAGCCCTCCACCGAGCGCCTGTACCCCCGCGACGGCGTGCTGAAGGGCGAGATCCACAA
GGCGCTGAAGCTGAAGGGCGGCGGCCACTACCTGGTGGAGTTCAAGTCAATCTACATGGCCAAGAAGCCC
GTGAAGCTGCCCGGCTACTACTACGTGGACTCCAAGCTGGACATCACCTCCCACAACGAGGACTACACCG
TGGTGGAGCAGTACGAGCGCGCCGAGGCCCGCCACCACCTGTTCCAGTAGGCGGCCGCTCGAGTCTAGAG
GGCCCGTTTAAACCCGCTGATCAGCCTCGACTGTGCCTTCTAGTTGCCAGCCATCTGTTGTTTGCCCCTC
CCCCGTGCCTTCCTTGACCCTGGAAGGTGCCACTCCCACTGTCCTTTCCTAATAAAATGAGGAAATTGCA
TCGCATTGTCTGAGTAGGTGTCATTCTATTCTGGGGGGTGGGGTGGGGCAGGACAGCAAGGGGGAGGATT
GGGAAGTCAATAGCAGGCATGCTGGGGATGCGGTGGGCTCTATGGCTTCTGAGGCAGGTCGAGGGTACAT
GCGCCTTACTCCTTGTGAGCGCATCGCGATAAGCTCTAGAGGGACAGCCCCCCCCCAAAGCCCCCAGGGA
TGTAATTACGTCCCTCCCCCGCTAGGGGGCAGCAGCGAGCCGCCCGGGGCTCCGCTCCGGTCCGGCGCTC
CCCCCGCATCCCCGAGCCGGCAGCGTGCGGGGACAGCCCGGGCACGGGGAAGGTGGCACGGGATCGCTTT
CCTCTGAACGCTTCTCGCTGCTCTTTGAGCCTGCAGACACCTGGGGGGATACGGGGAAAAAGCTTTAGGC
TGAAAGAGAGATTTAGAATGACAGAATCATAGAACGGCCTGCGTACGGATGGGGCTCTAGCTCTAGAGCT
TGATATCGAATTCCTGCAGCCCCGCTAGAGGGACAGCCCCCCCCCAAAGCCCCCAGGGATGTAATTACGT
CCCTCCCCCGCTAGGGGGCAGCAGCGAGCCGCCCGGGGCTCCGCTCCGGTCCGGCGCTCCCCCCGCATCC
CCGAGCCGGCAGCGTGCGGGGACAGCCCGGGCACGGGGAAGGTGGCACGGGATCGCTTTCCTCTGAACGC
TTCTCGCTGCTCTTTGAGCCTGCAGACACCTGGGGGGATACGGGGAAAAAGCTTTAGGCTGAAAGAGAGA
TTTAGAATGACAGAATCATAGAACGGCCTGGGCGCGCCTGGTGGCGAACGATCAACAGACGGGAGAGGGC
AAAACCGATGTTGACGGACTAATCCTGACAAGATCTGGGGAGGTCGCTGAGTAGTGCGCGAGCAAAATTT
AAGCTACAACAAGGCAAGGCTTGACCGACAATTGCATGAAGAATCTGCTTAGGGTTAGGCGTTTTGCGCT
GCTTCGCGATGTACGGGCCAGATATACGCGTGAGTAATTCATACAAAAGGACTCGCCCCTGCCTTGGGGA
ATCCCAGGGACCGTCGTTAAACTCCCACTAACGTAGAACCCAGAGATCGCTGCGTTCCCGCCCCCTCACC
CGCCCGCTCTCGTCATCACTGAGGTGGAGAAGAGCATGCGTGAGGCTCCGGTGCCCGTCAGTGGGCAGAG
CGCACATCGCCCACAGTCCCCGAGAAGTTGGGGGGAGGGGTCGGCAATTGAACCGGTGCCTAGAGAAGGT
GGCGCGGGGTAAACTGGGAAAGTGATGTCGTGTACTGGCTCCGCCTTTTTCCCGAGGGTGGGGGAGAACC
GTATATAAGTGCAGTAGTCGCCGTGAACGTTCTTTTTCGCAACGGGTTTGCCGCCAGAACACAGGTAAGT
GCCGTGTGTGGTTCCCGCGGGCCTGGCCTCTTTACGGGTTATGGCCCTTGCGTGCCTTGAATTACTTCCA
CGCCCCTGGCTGCAGTACGTGATTCTTGATCCCGAGCTTCGGGTTGGAAGTGGGTGGGAGAGTTCGAGGC
CTTGCGCTTAAGGAGCCCCTTCGCCTCGTGCTTGAGTTGAGGCCTGGCTTGGGCGCTGGGGCCGCCGCGT
GCGAATCTGGTGGCACCTTCGCGCCTGTCTCGCTGCTTTCGATAAGTCTCTAGCCATTTAAAATTTTTGA
TGACCTGCTGCGACGCTTTTTTTCTGGCAAGATAGTCTTGTAAATGCGGGCCAAGATCTGCACACTGGTA
TTTCGGTTTTTGGGGCCGCGGGCGGCGACGGGGCCCGTGCGTCCCAGCGCACATGTTCGGCGAGGCGGGG
CCTGCGAGCGCGGCCACCGAGAATCGGACGGGGGTAGTCTCAAGCTGGCCGGCCTGCTCTGGTGCCTGGC
CTCGCGCCGCCGTGTATCGCCCCGCCCTGGGCGGCAAGGCTGGCCCGGTCGGCACCAGTTGCGTGAGCGG
AAAGATGGCCGCTTCCCGGCCCTGCTGCAGGGAGCTCAAAATGGAGGACGCGGCGCTCGGGAGAGCGGGC
GGGTGAGTCACCCACACAAAGGAAAAGGGCCTTTCCGTCCTCAGCCGTCGCTTCATGTGACTCCACGGAG
TACCGGGCGCCGTCCAGGCACCTCGATTAGTTCTCGAGCTTTTGGAGTACGTCGTCTTTAGGTTGGGGGG
AGGGGTTTTATGCGATGGAGTTTCCCCACACTGAGTGGGTGGAGACTGAAGTTAGGCCAGCTTGGCACTT
GATGTAATTCTCCTTGGAATTTGCCCTTTTTGAGTTTGGATCTTGGTTCATTCTCAAGCCTCAGACAGTG
GTTCAAAGTTTTTTTCTTCCATTTCAGGTGTCGTGAGAGCTCGTTTAGTGAACCGTCAGATCGCCTGGAG
ACGCCATCCACGCTGTTTTGACCTCCATAGAAGAGAACGGGACCGATCCAAATTCTCGAGGCTAGCTGTA
CAGCCACCATGGCCCTGCCTGTGACAGCCCTGCTGCTGCCTCTGGCTCTGCTGCTGCACGCCGCTAGACC
CGACTACAAGGACCACGACGGCGATTATAAGGATCATGACATCGATTACAAGGACGATGACGACAAGATG
GTGCCTCCACCTGAGAACGTGCGGATGAACAGCGTGAACTTCAAGAACATCCTCCAGTGGGAGAGCCCCG
CCTTCGCCAAGGGAAATCTGACCTTCACAGCCCAGTACCTGAGCTACCGGATCTTCCAGGACAAGTGCAT
GAACACCACACTGACCGAGTGCGACTTCAGCAGCCTGTCTAAGTACGGCGATCACACCCTGAGAGTGCGG
GCCGAGTTTGCCGATGAGCACAGCGATTGGGTCAACATCACATTCTGCCCCGTGGACGACACCATCATCG
GCCCACCTGGAATGCAGGTTGAGGTGCTGGCCGATAGCCTGCACATGAGATTTCTGGCCCCTAAGATCGA
GAACGAGTACGAGACATGGACCATGAAGAACGTCTACAACAGCTGGACCTACAACGTGCAGTACTGGAAG
AACGGCACCGACGAGAAGTTCCAGATCACCCCTCAGTACGACTTCGAGGTGCTGCGGAACCTGGAACCTT
GGACCACCTACTGTGTGCAAGTGCGGGGCTTCCTGCCTGACAGAAACAAAGCTGGCGAGTGGAGCGAGCC
TGTGTGCGAGCAGACAACCCACGATGAGACAGTGCCCTCTTGGATGGTGGCCGTGATCCTGATGGCCAGC
GTGTTCATGGTTTGCCTGGCTCTGCTGGGCTGCTTCGCTCTGCTTTGGTGCGTCTACAAGAAGGGCGCCG
AGAGCTTGTTTAAGGGGCCGCGTGATTACAACCCGATATCGAGCACCATTTGTCATTTGACGAATGAATC
TGATGGGCACACAACATCGTTGTATGGTATTGGATTTGGTCCCTTCATCATTACAAACAAGCACTTGTTT
AGAAGAAATAATGGAACACTGTTGGTCCAATCACTACATGGTGTATTCAAGGTCAAGAACACCACGACTT
TGCAACAAAGCCTCATTGATGGGAGGGACATGATAATTATTCGCATGCCTAAGGATTTCCCACCATTTCC
TCAAAAGCTGAAATTTAGAGAGCCACAAAGGGAAGAGCGCATATGTCTTGTGACAACCAACTTCCAAACT
TAGGCGGCCGCTCGAGTCTAGAGGGCCCGTTTAAACCCGCTGATCAGCCTCGACTGTGCCTTCTAGTTGC
CAGCCATCTGTTGTTTGCCCCTCCCCCGTGCCTTCCTTGACCCTGGAAGGTGCCACTCCCACTGTCCTTT
CCTAATAAAATGAGGAAATTGCATCGCATTGTCTGAGTAGGTGTCATTCTATTCTGGGGGGTGGGGTGGG
GCAGGACAGCAAGGGGGAGGATTGGGAAGTCAATAGCAGGCATGCTGGGGATGCGGTGGGCTCTATGGCT
TCTGAGGCAGGTCGAAGAACTATTTCCTGGCTGTTACGCGAGCGCATCGCGATAAGCTCTAGAGGGACAG
CCCCCCCCCAAAGCCCCCAGGGATGTAATTACGTCCCTCCCCCGCTAGGGGGCAGCAGCGAGCCGCCCGG
GGCTCCGCTCCGGTCCGGCGCTCCCCCCGCATCCCCGAGCCGGCAGCGTGCGGGGACAGCCCGGGCACGG
GGAAGGTGGCACGGGATCGCTTTCCTCTGAACGCTTCTCGCTGCTCTTTGAGCCTGCAGACACCTGGGGG
GATACGGGGAAAAAGCTTTAGGCTGAAAGAGAGATTTAGAATGACAGAATCATAGAACGGCCTGCGTACG
GATGGGGCTCTAGCTCTAGAGCTTGATATCGAATTCCTGCAGCCCCGCTAGAGGGACAGCCCCCCCCCAA
AGCCCCCAGGGATGTAATTACGTCCCTCCCCCGCTAGGGGGCAGCAGCGAGCCGCCCGGGGCTCCGCTCC
GGTCCGGCGCTCCCCCCGCATCCCCGAGCCGGCAGCGTGCGGGGACAGCCCGGGCACGGGGAAGGTGGCA
CGGGATCGCTTTCCTCTGAACGCTTCTCGCTGCTCTTTGAGCCTGCAGACACCTGGGGGGATACGGGGAA
AAAGCTTTAGGCTGAAAGAGAGATTTAGAATGACAGAATCATAGAACGGCCTGGGCGCGCCTGGTGGCGA
ACGATCAACAGACGGGAGAGGACTAAATAGTAGTTCAGACGCCGTTAAGCGCAAGATCTGGGGAGGTCGC
TGAGTAGTGCGCGAGCAAAATTTAAGCTACAACAAGGCAAGGCTTGACCGACAATTGCATGAAGAATCTG
CTTAGGGTTAGGCGTTTTGCGCTGCTTCGCGATGTACGGGCCAGATATACGCGTGAGTAATTCATACAAA
AGGACTCGCCCCTGCCTTGGGGAATCCCAGGGACCGTCGTTAAACTCCCACTAACGTAGAACCCAGAGAT
CGCTGCGTTCCCGCCCCCTCACCCGCCCGCTCTCGTCATCACTGAGGTGGAGAAGAGCATGCGTGAGGCT
CCGGTGCCCGTCAGTGGGCAGAGCGCACATCGCCCACAGTCCCCGAGAAGTTGGGGGGAGGGGTCGGCAA
TTGAACCGGTGCCTAGAGAAGGTGGCGCGGGGTAAACTGGGAAAGTGATGTCGTGTACTGGCTCCGCCTT
TTTCCCGAGGGTGGGGGAGAACCGTATATAAGTGCAGTAGTCGCCGTGAACGTTCTTTTTCGCAACGGGT
TTGCCGCCAGAACACAGGTAAGTGCCGTGTGTGGTTCCCGCGGGCCTGGCCTCTTTACGGGTTATGGCCC
TTGCGTGCCTTGAATTACTTCCACGCCCCTGGCTGCAGTACGTGATTCTTGATCCCGAGCTTCGGGTTGG
AAGTGGGTGGGAGAGTTCGAGGCCTTGCGCTTAAGGAGCCCCTTCGCCTCGTGCTTGAGTTGAGGCCTGG
CTTGGGCGCTGGGGCCGCCGCGTGCGAATCTGGTGGCACCTTCGCGCCTGTCTCGCTGCTTTCGATAAGT
CTCTAGCCATTTAAAATTTTTGATGACCTGCTGCGACGCTTTTTTTCTGGCAAGATAGTCTTGTAAATGC
GGGCCAAGATCTGCACACTGGTATTTCGGTTTTTGGGGCCGCGGGCGGCGACGGGGCCCGTGCGTCCCAG
CGCACATGTTCGGCGAGGCGGGGCCTGCGAGCGCGGCCACCGAGAATCGGACGGGGGTAGTCTCAAGCTG
GCCGGCCTGCTCTGGTGCCTGGCCTCGCGCCGCCGTGTATCGCCCCGCCCTGGGCGGCAAGGCTGGCCCG
GTCGGCACCAGTTGCGTGAGCGGAAAGATGGCCGCTTCCCGGCCCTGCTGCAGGGAGCTCAAAATGGAGG
ACGCGGCGCTCGGGAGAGCGGGCGGGTGAGTCACCCACACAAAGGAAAAGGGCCTTTCCGTCCTCAGCCG
TCGCTTCATGTGACTCCACGGAGTACCGGGCGCCGTCCAGGCACCTCGATTAGTTCTCGAGCTTTTGGAG
TACGTCGTCTTTAGGTTGGGGGGAGGGGTTTTATGCGATGGAGTTTCCCCACACTGAGTGGGTGGAGACT
GAAGTTAGGCCAGCTTGGCACTTGATGTAATTCTCCTTGGAATTTGCCCTTTTTGAGTTTGGATCTTGGT
TCATTCTCAAGCCTCAGACAGTGGTTCAAAGTTTTTTTCTTCCATTTCAGGTGTCGTGAGAGCTCGTTTA
GTGAACCGTCAGATCGCCTGGAGACGCCATCCACGCTGTTTTGACCTCCATAGAAGAGAACGGGACCGAT
CCAAATTCTCGAGGCTAGCTGTACAGCCACCATGCTGCCCTGCCTGGTTGTTCTGCTTGCCGCTCTGCTG
TCTCTGAGACTGGGATCTGACGCCGACTACAAGGACCACGACGGCGATTATAAGGATCATGACATCGATT
ACAAGGACGATGACGACAAGCACGGCACCGAGCTGCCTTCTCCACCTAGCGTTTGGTTCGAGGCCGAGTT
CTTCCACCACATCCTGCACTGGACCCCTATTCCTAACCAGAGCGAGAGCACCTGTTACGAGGTGGCCCTG
CTGAGATACGGCATCGAGAGCTGGAACAGCATCAGCAACTGCAGCCAGACACTGAGCTACGACCTGACCG
CCGTGACACTGGATCTGTACCACAGCAACGGCTACCGGGCCAGAGTTAGAGCCGTGGATGGAAGCAGACA
CTCCAACTGGACCGTGACCAACACCAGATTCAGCGTGGACGAAGTGACCCTGACAGTGGGCAGCGTGAAC
CTGGAAATCCACAACGGCTTCATCCTGGGCAAGATCCAGCTGCCTCGGCCTAAGATGGCCCCTGCCAATG
ATACCTACGAGAGCATCTTCAGCCACTTCCGCGAGTACGAGATCGCCATCAGAAAGGTGCCCGGCAACTT
CACCTTCACACACAAGAAAGTGAAGCACGAGAACTTCAGCCTGCTGACCTCTGGCGAAGTGGGCGAGTTC
TGCGTGCAAGTGAAACCCTCTGTGGCCAGCCGGTCCAACAAAGGCATGTGGTCCAAAGAGGAATGCATCA
GCCTGACCAGACAGTACTTCACCGTGACAAACGTGATCATCTTCTTCGCCTTCGTGCTGCTGCTGTCTGG
CGCTCTGGCTTATTGTCTGGCCCTGCAGCTGTACGTGCGGCGGAGAAAGAAGGGCGCCAAGAGCATGTCT
AGCATGGTGTCAGACACTAGTTGCACATTCCCTTCATCTGATGGCATATTCTGGAAGCATTGGATTCAAA
CCAAGGATGGGCAGTGTGGCAGTCCATTAGTATCAACTAGAGATGGGTTCATTGTTGGTATACACTCAGC
ATCGAATTTCACCAACACAAACAATTATTTCACAAGCGTGCCGAAAAACTTCATGGAATTGAAAACAAAT
CAGGAGGCGCAGCAGTGGGTTAGTGGTTGGCGATTAAATGCTGACTCAGTATTGTGGGGGGGCCATAAAG
TTTTCATGGTGAAACCTGAAGAGCCTTTTCAGCCAGTTAAGGAAGCGACTCAACTCATGAATCTTAAGGG
CTCGGAGAACCTGTATTTTCAGATGGGGGGAGGCAGCGGGGGCCCTAAGAAAAAGCGCAAAGTCTCCGGA
GACGCTCTGGATGACTTTGATCTGGACATGCTTGGTTCCGATGCCTTGGACGATTTTGACCTCGATATGC
TGGGCTCCGACGCTCTCGACGATTTCGACCTCGACATGCTGGGTAGCGATGCACTGGATGACTTTGATCT
GGATATGCTCGGATCCGGTGGTGGCGGGTCTGGAGGAGGAGGTAGTGGTGGAGGTGGCTCTGGTACCGCT
AGACCCGGCGAAAGACCTTTCCAGTGCCGGATCTGCATGAGGAACTTCAGCAAGGGCGAGAGACTCGTGC
GGCACACCAGAACACACACAGGCGAGAAGCCCTTCCAGTGTAGAATCTGTATGCGCAACTTCAGCCGGAT
GGACAACCTGAGCACCCACCTGAGAACCCATACCGGGGAGAAGCCATTTCAATGCCGCATCTGTATGAGA
AATTTTTCCCGGAAGGACGCCCTGAACCGGCACCTGAAAACACACCTGAGAGGCAGCTGAGCGGCCGCTC
GAGTCTAGAGGGCCCGTTTAAACCCGCTGATCAGCCTCGACTGTGCCTTCTAGTTGCCAGCCATCTGTTG
TTTGCCCCTCCCCCGTGCCTTCCTTGACCCTGGAAGGTGCCACTCCCACTGTCCTTTCCTAATAAAATGA
GGAAATTGCATCGCATTGTCTGAGTAGGTGTCATTCTATTCTGGGGGGTGGGGTGGGGCAGGACAGCAAG
GGGGAGGATTGGGAAGTCAATAGCAGGCATGCTGGGGATGCGGTGGGCTCTATGGCTTCTGAGGCAGGTC
GAAGAGACTGCCCGACACATCTTAGTGAGCGCATCGCGATAAGCTCTAGAGGGACAGCCCCCCCCCAAAG
CCCCCAGGGATGTAATTACGTCCCTCCCCCGCTAGGGGGCAGCAGCGAGCCGCCCGGGGCTCCGCTCCGG
TCCGGCGCTCCCCCCGCATCCCCGAGCCGGCAGCGTGCGGGGACAGCCCGGGCACGGGGAAGGTGGCACG
GGATCGCTTTCCTCTGAACGCTTCTCGCTGCTCTTTGAGCCTGCAGACACCTGGGGGGATACGGGGAAAA
AGCTTTAGGCTGAAAGAGAGATTTAGAATGACAGAATCATAGAACGGCCTGCGTACGGATGGGGCTCTAG
CTCTAGAGCTTGATATCGAATTCCTGCAGCCCCGCTAGAGGGACAGCCCCCCCCCAAAGCCCCCAGGGAT
GTAATTACGTCCCTCCCCCGCTAGGGGGCAGCAGCGAGCCGCCCGGGGCTCCGCTCCGGTCCGGCGCTCC
CCCCGCATCCCCGAGCCGGCAGCGTGCGGGGACAGCCCGGGCACGGGGAAGGTGGCACGGGATCGCTTTC
CTCTGAACGCTTCTCGCTGCTCTTTGAGCCTGCAGACACCTGGGGGGATACGGGGAAAAAGCTTTAGGCT
GAAAGAGAGATTTAGAATGACAGAATCATAGAACGGCCTGGGCGCGCCTGGTGGCGAACGATCAACAGAC
GGGAGAGGTTACAATATCCCGTGAAGCTTGAGTGGAATCAAGATCTGGGGAGGTCGCTGAGTAGTGCGCG
AGCAAAATTTAAGCTACAACAAGGCAAGGCTTGACCGACAATTGCATGAAGAATCTGCTTAGGGTTAGGC
GTTTTGCGCTGCTTCGCGATGTACGGGCCAGATATACGCGTGAGTAATTCATACAAAAGGACTCGCCCCT
GCCTTGGGGAATCCCAGGGACCGTCGTTAAACTCCCACTAACGTAGAACCCAGAGATCGCTGCGTTCCCG
CCCCCTCACCCGCCCGCTCTCGTCATCACTGAGGTGGAGAAGAGCATGCGTGAGGCTCCGGTGCCCGTCA
GTGGGCAGAGCGCACATCGCCCACAGTCCCCGAGAAGTTGGGGGGAGGGGTCGGCAATTGAACCGGTGCC
TAGAGAAGGTGGCGCGGGGTAAACTGGGAAAGTGATGTCGTGTACTGGCTCCGCCTTTTTCCCGAGGGTG
GGGGAGAACCGTATATAAGTGCAGTAGTCGCCGTGAACGTTCTTTTTCGCAACGGGTTTGCCGCCAGAAC
ACAGGTAAGTGCCGTGTGTGGTTCCCGCGGGCCTGGCCTCTTTACGGGTTATGGCCCTTGCGTGCCTTGA
ATTACTTCCACGCCCCTGGCTGCAGTACGTGATTCTTGATCCCGAGCTTCGGGTTGGAAGTGGGTGGGAG
AGTTCGAGGCCTTGCGCTTAAGGAGCCCCTTCGCCTCGTGCTTGAGTTGAGGCCTGGCTTGGGCGCTGGG
GCCGCCGCGTGCGAATCTGGTGGCACCTTCGCGCCTGTCTCGCTGCTTTCGATAAGTCTCTAGCCATTTA
AAATTTTTGATGACCTGCTGCGACGCTTTTTTTCTGGCAAGATAGTCTTGTAAATGCGGGCCAAGATCTG
CACACTGGTATTTCGGTTTTTGGGGCCGCGGGCGGCGACGGGGCCCGTGCGTCCCAGCGCACATGTTCGG
CGAGGCGGGGCCTGCGAGCGCGGCCACCGAGAATCGGACGGGGGTAGTCTCAAGCTGGCCGGCCTGCTCT
GGTGCCTGGCCTCGCGCCGCCGTGTATCGCCCCGCCCTGGGCGGCAAGGCTGGCCCGGTCGGCACCAGTT
GCGTGAGCGGAAAGATGGCCGCTTCCCGGCCCTGCTGCAGGGAGCTCAAAATGGAGGACGCGGCGCTCGG
GAGAGCGGGCGGGTGAGTCACCCACACAAAGGAAAAGGGCCTTTCCGTCCTCAGCCGTCGCTTCATGTGA
CTCCACGGAGTACCGGGCGCCGTCCAGGCACCTCGATTAGTTCTCGAGCTTTTGGAGTACGTCGTCTTTA
GGTTGGGGGGAGGGGTTTTATGCGATGGAGTTTCCCCACACTGAGTGGGTGGAGACTGAAGTTAGGCCAG
CTTGGCACTTGATGTAATTCTCCTTGGAATTTGCCCTTTTTGAGTTTGGATCTTGGTTCATTCTCAAGCC
TCAGACAGTGGTTCAAAGTTTTTTTCTTCCATTTCAGGTGTCGTGAGAGCTCGTTTAGTGAACCGTCAGA
TCGCCTGGAGACGCCATCCACGCTGTTTTGACCTCCATAGAAGAGAACGGGACCGATCCAAATTCTCGAG
GCTAGCGCCACCATGGTTTCCAAGGGCGAAGAGGACAATATGGCCAGCCTGCCTGCCACACACGAGCTGC
ACATCTTTGGCAGCATCAACGGCGTGGACTTCGACATGGTCGGACAAGGCACCGGCAATCCCAACGACGG
CTACGAGGAACTGAACCTGAAGTCCACAAAGGGCGACCTCCAGTTCAGCCCCTGGATTCTGGTGCCTCAC
ATCGGCTACGGCTTCCACCAGTACCTGCCTTATCCTGACGGCATGAGCCCTTTCCAGGCCGCCATGGTTG
ATGGCTCTGGCTACCAGGTCCACCGGACCATGCAGTTTGAGGATGGCGCTTCCCTGACCGTGAACTACAG
ATACACCTACGAGGGCAGCCACATCAAAGGCGAGGCCCAAGTGAAAGGCACAGGCTTCCCTGCTGATGGC
CCCGTGATGACCAATTCTCTGACAGCCGCCGACTGGTGCAGAAGCAAGAAAACATACCCCAACGACAAGA
CCATCATCAGCACCTTCAAGTGGTCCTACACCACCGGCAACGGCAAGCGGTACAGAAGCACCGCCAGAAC
CACCTACACCTTCGCCAAACCTATGGCCGCCAACTACCTGAAGAACCAGCCTATGTACGTGTTCCGCAAG
ACCGAGCTGAAGCACTCCAAGACAGAACTGAACTTCAAAGAGTGGCAGAAAGCCTTCACCGACGTGATGG
GCATGGACGAACTCTACAAAGCCACGAACTTCAGCCTGCTGAAGCAGGCTGGAGACGTGGAGGAGAACCC
TGGACCCATGGCCACCGAGTACAAGCCCACGGTGCGCCTCGCCACCCGCGACGACGTCCCCCGGGCCGTA
CGCACCCTCGCCGCCGCGTTCGCCGACTACCCCGCCACGCGCCACACCGTCGACCCGGACCGCCACATCG
AGCGGGTCACCGAGCTGCAAGAACTCTTCCTCACGCGCGTCGGGCTCGACATCGGCAAGGTGTGGGTCGC
GGACGACGGCGCCGCGGTGGCGGTCTGGACCACGCCGGAGAGCGTCGAAGCGGGGGCGGTGTTCGCCGAG
ATCGGCTCGCGCATGGCCGAGTTGAGCGGTTCCCGGCTGGCCGCGCAGCAACAGATGGAAGGCCTCCTGG
CGCCGCACCGGCCCAAGGAGCCCGCGTGGTTCCTGGCCACCGTCGGCGTCTCGCCCGACCACCAGGGCAA
GGGTCTGGGCAGCGCCGTCGTGCTCCCCGGAGTGGAGGCGGCCGAGCGCGCTGGGGTGCCCGCCTTCCTG
GAGACCTCCGCGCCCCGCAACCTCCCCTTCTACGAGCGGCTCGGCTTCACCGTCACCGCCGACGTCGAGG
TGCCCGAAGGACCGCGCACCTGGTGCATGACCCGCAAGCCCGGTGCCTGAGCGGCCGCTCGAGTCTAGAG
GGCCCGTTTAAACCCGCTGATCAGCCTCGACTGTGCCTTCTAGTTGCCAGCCATCTGTTGTTTGCCCCTC
CCCCGTGCCTTCCTTGACCCTGGAAGGTGCCACTCCCACTGTCCTTTCCTAATAAAATGAGGAAATTGCA
TCGCATTGTCTGAGTAGGTGTCATTCTATTCTGGGGGGTGGGGTGGGGCAGGACAGCAAGGGGGAGGATT
GGGAAGTCAATAGCAGGCATGCTGGGGATGCGGTGGGCTCTATGGCTTCTGAGGCAGGTCGACACTGTTT
AACAAGCCCGTCAGTAGAGCGCATCGCGATAAGCTCTAGAGGGACAGCCCCCCCCCAAAGCCCCCAGGGA
TGTAATTACGTCCCTCCCCCGCTAGGGGGCAGCAGCGAGCCGCCCGGGGCTCCGCTCCGGTCCGGCGCTC
CCCCCGCATCCCCGAGCCGGCAGCGTGCGGGGACAGCCCGGGCACGGGGAAGGTGGCACGGGATCGCTTT
CCTCTGAACGCTTCTCGCTGCTCTTTGAGCCTGCAGACACCTGGGGGGATACGGGGAAAAAGCTTTAGGC
TGAAAGAGAGATTTAGAATGACAGAATCATAGAACGGCCTGCGTACGGATGGGGCTCTAGCTCTAGAGCT
TGATATCGAATTCCTGCAGCCCCGCTAGAGGGACAGCCCCCCCCCAAAGCCCCCAGGGATGTAATTACGT
CCCTCCCCCGCTAGGGGGCAGCAGCGAGCCGCCCGGGGCTCCGCTCCGGTCCGGCGCTCCCCCCGCATCC
CCGAGCCGGCAGCGTGCGGGGACAGCCCGGGCACGGGGAAGGTGGCACGGGATCGCTTTCCTCTGAACGC
TTCTCGCTGCTCTTTGAGCCTGCAGACACCTGGGGGGATACGGGGAAAAAGCTTTAGGCTGAAAGAGAGA
TTTAGAATGACAGAATCATAGAACGGCCTGGGCGCGCCTGGTGGCGAACGATCAACAGACGGGAGAGGCA
GAGAGGATGCACATGTGACCGAGGGATCCAGATGCTAGTTAAAAGTTTTGTTACTTTATAGAAGAAATTT
TGAGTTTTTGTTTTTTTTTAATAAATAAATAAACATAAATAAATTGTTTGTTGAATTTATTATTAGTATG
TAAGTGTAAATATAATAAAACTTAATATCTATTCAAATTAATAAATAAACCTCGATATACAGACCGATAA
AACACATGCGTCAATTTTACGCATGATTATCTTTAACGTACGTCACAATATGATTATCTTTCTAGGGTTA
ATCTAGTATACGCGTGAGCAAAAGGTCTGACGAGAAAGGATCTAGGTGAAGATCCTTTTTGATAATCTCA
TGACCAAAATCCCTTAACGTGAGTTTTCGTTCCACTGAGCGTCAGACCCCGTAGAAAAGATCAAAGGATC
TTC
